Addgene plasmid #39016: NMRAL1
Purpose: Bacterial expression for structure determination; may not be full ORF
Depositing lab: Nicola Burgess-Brown. Depositing organization: University of Oxford.
Backbone
  Vector backbone: pNIC28-Bsa4
  Backbone manufacturer: SGC
  Vector type: Bacterial Expression
Growth in bacteria
  Bacterial resistance: Kanamycin, 50 μg/mL
  Growth temperature: 37°C
  Growth strain: Mach1
  Copy number: Low Copy
Gene/Insert
  Gene/Insert name: NMRAL1 (alt names: NmrA-like family domain containing 1; PDB:2WMD)
  Species: H. sapiens (human)
  Insert size (bp): 988
  Entrez Gene: NMRAL1 (a.k.a. HSCARG, SDR48A1)
  Tag / fusion protein: His Tev (N terminal on insert)
  Cloning method: Ligation Independent Cloning
  Sequencing primers: 5′ T7; 3′ T7-term
Terms and licenses: Academic/Nonprofit Terms; Industry Terms: Not Available to Industry
How to cite: NMRAL1 was a gift from Nicola Burgess-Brown (Addgene plasmid # 39016 ; http://n2t.net/addgene:39016 ; RRID:Addgene_39016)
