[The description below was written by a language model from this plasmid's Addgene catalogue record.]
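Description:
NMRAL1 is a bacterial expression plasmid built on the pNIC28-Bsa4 backbone from the SGC, carrying a human NMRAL1 (NmrA-like family domain containing 1, also known as HSCARG or SDR48A1) coding fragment of about 988 bp. It is maintained in E. coli under kanamycin selection and is recorded as low copy; the record does not name the origin of replication. The insert was introduced by ligation-independent cloning, a method suited to parallel, high-throughput construct generation.

The encoded protein carries an N-terminal His tag followed by a TEV protease recognition site, so the recombinant product can be captured by immobilised metal affinity chromatography and the tag then removed by TEV cleavage to leave near-native protein. The promoter is not explicitly stated in the record, but the listed sequencing primers (T7 forward and T7 terminator reverse) indicate that the insert sits between T7 promoter and terminator elements, which would imply expression in a host strain supplying T7 RNA polymerase. The Mach1 strain listed is a cloning and propagation host rather than an expression strain.

The stated purpose is bacterial production of protein for structure determination, and the insert is linked to a deposited crystal structure of NMRAL1. The record cautions that the insert may not represent the full open reading frame, since constructs of this kind are often trimmed to domain boundaries that favour soluble expression and crystallisation. Users should therefore check the exact boundaries before assuming full-length protein. No feature table was provided, so further backbone details cannot be confirmed here.
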