>Addgene plasmid #39016 | NMRAL1 | depositor partial sequence | sequence record 49074 | NMRAL1 sequence 988 bps
ATGCACCATCATCATCATCATTCTTCTGGTGTAGATCTGGGTACCGAGAACCTGTACTTCCAATCCATGG
TG
[888 nt withheld, positions 73-960]
TGACAGTAAAGGTGGATACGGATCCGAA
