>Addgene plasmid #39016 | NMRAL1 | addgene partial sequence | sequence record 52993 | T7 5'-TAATACGACTCACTATAGGG-3'
ATATTTTGTTTACTTTAAGAAGGAGATATACATATGCACCATCATCATCATCATTCTTCTGGTGTAGATC
TGGGTACCGAGAACCTGTACTTCCAATCCATGGTG
[823 nt withheld, positions 106-928]
