>Addgene plasmid #39016 | NMRAL1 | addgene partial sequence | sequence record 53337 | T7_term
TGGTGGTGGTGGTGGTGCTCGAGTGCGGCCGCAAGCTTGTCGACGGAGCTCGAATTCGGATCCGTATCCA
CCTTTACTGTCA
[795 nt withheld, positions 83-877]
